Addgene plasmid #173901: BPK1520_puroR
Purpose: (Empty Backbone) SpCas9 guide cloning vector derived from BPK1520 that allows for puromycin-based selection
Depositing lab: Ronald Cohn. Depositing organization: Hospital for Sick Children. Publication: Modeling Niemann-Pick disease type C in a human haploid cell line allows for patient variant characterization and clinical interpretation. Erwood S, Brewer RA, Bily TMI, Maino E, Zhou L, Cohn RD, Ivakine EA. Genome Res. 2019 Dec;29(12):2010-2019. doi: 10.1101/gr.250720.119. Epub 2019 Nov 21. PubMed 31754021.
Backbone
  Vector backbone: BPK1520
  Backbone manufacturer: Joung Lab (Addgene Plasmid #65777)
  Backbone size (bp): 3636
  Modifications to backbone: CMV-driven puromycin resistance cassette
  Vector type: Mammalian Expression, CRISPR
  Promoter: CMV/U6
  Selectable markers: Puromycin
Growth in bacteria
  Bacterial resistance: Ampicillin, 100 μg/mL
  Growth temperature: 37°C
  Growth strain: DH5alpha
  Copy number: High Copy
Gene/Insert
  Cloning method: Ligation Independent Cloning
Resource information
  A portion of this plasmid was derived from a plasmid made by: Puromycin resistance cassette was cloned from PX459 V2.0 pSpCas9 (BB)-2A-Puro (Addgene Plasmid #62988). CMV promoter was cloned from pX601-AAV-CMV::NLS-SaCas9-NLS-3xHA-bGHpA;U6::BsaI-sgRNA (Addgene Plasmid #61591)
Terms and licenses: Academic/Nonprofit Terms; Industry Terms: Not Available to Industry
How to cite: BPK1520_puroR was a gift from Ronald Cohn (Addgene plasmid # 173901 ; http://n2t.net/addgene:173901 ; RRID:Addgene_173901)
