[The description below was written by a language model from this plasmid's Addgene catalogue record and pLannotate feature annotations shown in this document.]
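Description:
BPK1520_puroR is an empty-backbone mammalian CRISPR vector for cloning and expressing single guide RNAs for Streptococcus pyogenes Cas9. It is derived from the BPK1520 guide expression plasmid and modified by adding a puromycin selection cassette. The plasmid is small (about 3.6 kb). It is propagated in E. coli through a high-copy ColE1/pUC-type origin of replication, with ampicillin selection provided by a β-lactamase gene under its native bla promoter.

Two independent expression units sit in the same orientation. The first uses the human cytomegalovirus immediate early enhancer and promoter to drive puromycin N-acetyltransferase (annotated as a fragment by the feature-calling software), terminated by an SV40 polyadenylation signal. According to the record, the puromycin resistance sequence came from a Cas9-2A-Puro plasmid and the CMV promoter from an AAV SaCas9 vector. The second unit places the human U6 RNA polymerase III promoter upstream of the SpCas9 gRNA scaffold. A short gap between the two is where a user-supplied spacer would be inserted to create a complete sgRNA. The record does not describe the cloning site itself, and it lists ligation independent cloning as the cloning method.

The plasmid carries no Cas9 gene, so the nuclease must be supplied separately, for example from a co-transfected plasmid or a Cas9-expressing cell line. Puromycin treatment then enriches for transfected cells that received the guide vector. The associated publication concerns modelling and characterising disease variants in a human haploid cell line.
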