Features (pLannotate 1.2.2; 9 found; start..end, strand, type, name):
     41..420     +  enhancer       CMV enhancer: human cytomegalovirus immediate early enhancer
    421..624     +  promoter       CMV promoter: human cytomegalovirus (CMV) immediate early promoter
    649..1248    +  CDS            PuroR (fragment): puromycin N-acetyltransferase; pac from Streptomyces; confers resistance to puromycin
   1274..1395    +  polyA_signal   SV40 poly(A) signal: SV40 polyadenylation signal
   1438..1678    +  promoter       U6 promoter: RNA polymerase III promoter for human U6 snRNA
   1708..1783    +  misc_RNA       gRNA scaffold: guide RNA scaffold for the Streptococcus pyogenes CRISPR/Cas9 system
   1887..2475    -  rep_origin     ori: high-copy-number ColE1/pMB1/pBR322/pUC origin of replication
   2646..3506    -  CDS            AmpR: β-lactamase; bla; confers resistance to ampicillin, carbenicillin, and related antibiotics
   3507..3611    -  promoter       AmpR promoter: bla
>Addgene plasmid #173901 | BPK1520_puroR | addgene full sequence | sequence record 346768 | Addgene NGS Result
GACGTCGCTAGCTCTAGAGGGCCTGAATTCTCGAGGCGTTGACATTGATTATTGACTAGTTATTAATAGT
AATCAATTACGGGGTCATTAGTTCATAGCCCATATATGGAGTTCCGCGTTACATAACTTACGGTAAATGG
CCCGCCTGGCTGACCGCCCAACGACCCCCGCCCATTGACGTCAATAATGACGTATGTTCCCATAGTAACG
CCAATAGGGACTTTCCATTGACGTCAATGGGTGGAGTATTTACGGTAAACTGCCCACTTGGCAGTACATC
AAGTGTATCATATGCCAAGTACGCCCCCTATTGACGTCAATGACGGTAAATGGCCCGCCTGGCATTATGC
CCAGTACATGACCTTATGGGACTTTCCTACTTGGCAGTACATCTACGTATTAGTCATCGCTATTACCATG
GTGATGCGGTTTTGGCAGTACATCAATGGGCGTGGATAGCGGTTTGACTCACGGGGATTTCCAAGTCTCC
ACCCCATTGACGTCAATGGGAGTTTGTTTTGGCACCAAAATCAACGGGACTTTCCAAAATGTCGTAACAA
CTCCGCCCCATTGACGCAAATGGGCGGTAGGCGTGTACGGTGGGAGGTCTATATAAGCAGAGCTCTCTGG
CTAACTACCGGTGCCACCATGACCGAGTACAAGCCCACGGTGCGCCTCGCCACCCGCGACGACGTCCCCA
GGGCCGTACGCACCCTCGCCGCCGCGTTCGCCGACTACCCCGCCACGCGCCACACCGTCGATCCGGACCG
CCACATCGAGCGGGTCACCGAGCTGCAAGAACTCTTCCTCACGCGCGTCGGGCTCGACATCGGCAAGGTG
TGGGTCGCGGACGACGGCGCCGCGGTGGCGGTCTGGACCACGCCGGAGAGCGTCGAAGCGGGGGCGGTGT
TCGCCGAGATCGGCCCGCGCATGGCCGAGTTGAGCGGTTCCCGGCTGGCCGCGCAGCAACAGATGGAAGG
CCTCCTGGCGCCGCACCGGCCCAAGGAGCCCGCGTGGTTCCTGGCCACCGTCGGAGTCTCGCCCGACCAC
CAGGGCAAGGGTCTGGGCAGCGCCGTCGTGCTCCCCGGAGTGGAGGCGGCCGAGCGCGCCGGGGTGCCCG
CCTTCCTGGAGACCTCCGCGCCCCGCAACCTCCCCTTCTACGAGCGGCTCGGCTTCACCGTCACCGCCGA
CGTCGAGGTGCCCGAAGGACCGCGCACCTGGTGCATGACCCGCAAGCCCGGTGCCTGAGAATTCATCGAT
ACCGTCGAGATCTAACTTGTTTATTGCAGCTTATAATGGTTACAAATAAAGCAATAGCATCACAAATTTC
ACAAATAAAGCATTTTTTTCACTGCATTCTAGTTGTGGTTTGTCCAAACTCATCAATGTATCTTATCATG
TCTGGAAATTCGATCCGGTACCAAGGTCGGGCAGGAAGAGGGCCTATTTCCCATGATTCCTTCATATTTG
CATATACGATACAAGGCTGTTAGAGAGATAATTAGAATTAATTTGACTGTAAACACAAAGATATTAGTAC
AAAATACGTGACGTAGAAAGTAATAATTTCTTGGGTAGTTTGCAGTTTTAAAATTATGTTTTAAAATGGA
CTATCATATGCTTACCGTAACTTGAAAGTATTTCGATTTCTTGGCTTTATATATCTTGTGGAAAGGACGA
AACACCGGAGACGATTAATGCGTCTCCGTTTTAGAGCTAGAAATAGCAAGTTAAAATAAGGCTAGTCCGT
TATCAACTTGAAAAAGTGGCACCGAGTCGGTGCTTTTTTTAAGCTTGGGCCGCTCGAGGTACCTCTCTAC
ATATGACATGTGAGCAAAAGGCCAGCAAAAGGCCAGGAACCGTAAAAAGGCCGCGTTGCTGGCGTTTTTC
CATAGGCTCCGCCCCCCTGACGAGCATCACAAAAATCGACGCTCAAGTCAGAGGTGGCGAAACCCGACAG
GACTATAAAGATACCAGGCGTTTCCCCCTGGAAGCTCCCTCGTGCGCTCTCCTGTTCCGACCCTGCCGCT
TACCGGATACCTGTCCGCCTTTCTCCCTTCGGGAAGCGTGGCGCTTTCTCATAGCTCACGCTGTAGGTAT
CTCAGTTCGGTGTAGGTCGTTCGCTCCAAGCTGGGCTGTGTGCACGAACCCCCCGTTCAGCCCGACCGCT
GCGCCTTATCCGGTAACTATCGTCTTGAGTCCAACCCGGTAAGACACGACTTATCGCCACTGGCAGCAGC
CACTGGTAACAGGATTAGCAGAGCGAGGTATGTAGGCGGTGCTACAGAGTTCTTGAAGTGGTGGCCTAAC
TACGGCTACACTAGAAGAACAGTATTTGGTATCTGCGCTCTGCTGAAGCCAGTTACCTTCGGAAAAAGAG
TTGGTAGCTCTTGATCCGGCAAACAAACCACCGCTGGTAGCGGTGGTTTTTTTGTTTGCAAGCAGCAGAT
TACGCGCAGAAAAAAAGGATCTCAAGAAGATCCTTTGATCTTTTCTACGGGGTCTGACGCTCAGTGGAAC
GAAAACTCACGTTAAGGGATTTTGGTCATGAGATTATCAAAAAGGATCTTCACCTAGATCCTTTTAAATT
AAAAATGAAGTTTTAAATCAATCTAAAGTATATATGAGTAAACTTGGTCTGACAGTTACCAATGCTTAAT
CAGTGAGGCACCTATCTCAGCGATCTGTCTATTTCGTTCATCCATAGTTGCCTGACTCCCCGTCGTGTAG
ATAACTACGATACGGGAGGGCTTACCATCTGGCCCCAGTGCTGCAATGATACCGCGAGACCCACGCTCAC
CGGCTCCAGATTTATCAGCAATAAACCAGCCAGCCGGAAGGGCCGAGCGCAGAAGTGGTCCTGCAACTTT
ATCCGCCTCCATCCAGTCTATTAATTGTTGCCGGGAAGCTAGAGTAAGTAGTTCGCCAGTTAATAGTTTG
CGCAACGTTGTTGCCATTGCTACAGGCATCGTGGTGTCACGCTCGTCGTTTGGTATGGCTTCATTCAGCT
CCGGTTCCCAACGATCAAGGCGAGTTACATGATCCCCCATGTTGTGCAAAAAAGCGGTTAGCTCCTTCGG
TCCTCCGATCGTTGTCAGAAGTAAGTTGGCCGCAGTGTTATCACTCATGGTTATGGCAGCACTGCATAAT
TCTCTTACTGTCATGCCATCCGTAAGATGCTTTTCTGTGACTGGTGAGTACTCAACCAAGTCATTCTGAG
AATAGTGTATGCGGCGACCGAGTTGCTCTTGCCCGGCGTCAATACGGGATAATACCGCGCCACATAGCAG
AACTTTAAAAGTGCTCATCATTGGAAAACGTTCTTCGGGGCGAAAACTCTCAAGGATCTTACCGCTGTTG
AGATCCAGTTCGATGTAACCCACTCGTGCACCCAACTGATCTTCAGCATCTTTTACTTTCACCAGCGTTT
CTGGGTGAGCAAAAACAGGAAGGCAAAATGCCGCAAAAAAGGGAATAAGGGCGACACGGAAATGTTGAAT
ACTCATACTCTTCCTTTTTCAATATTATTGAAGCATTTATCAGGGTTATTGTCTCATGAGCGGATACATA
TTTGAATGTATTTAGAAAAATAAACAAATAGGGGTTCCGCGCACATTTCCCCGAAAAGTGCCACCT
